>Addgene plasmid #13439 | pCS2+ MT Tcf3 (Xenopus) | addgene partial sequence | sequence record 19814 | SP6 5'-ATTTAGGTGACACTATAG-3'
TCCCATCGATTTAAAGCTATGGAGCAAAAGCTCATTTCTGAAGAGGACTTGAATGAAATGGAGCAAAAGC
TCATTTCTGAAGAGGACTTGAATGAAATGGAGCAAAAGCTCATTTCTGAAGAGGACTTGAATGAAATGGA
GCAAAAGCTCATTTCTGAAGAGGACTTGAATGAAATGGAGCAAAAGCTCATTTCTGAAGAGGACTTGAAT
GAAATGGAGAGCTTGGGCGACCTCACCATGGAGCAAAAGCTCATTTCTGAAGAGGACTTGAATTCAACCA
TGCCTCAACTAAACAGCGGCGGGGGGGACGAGCTCGGGGCTAACGACGAACTCATCCGATTTAAAGACGA
GGGGGAGCAAGAAGAGAAGAGCCCCGGGGAGGGATCCGCCGAGGGGGATCTGGCCGACGTCAAATCCTCG
CTGGTTAATGAGTCGGAGAATCACAGCAGCGATTCGGACTCGGAGGTCGAGAGGCGCCCCCCTCCAAGGG
AAGCCTTTGAGAAGCATAGGGATTATCTAACTGAAGCACTTCGGAGGCAACAGGATGCAGCGTTCTTCAA
GGGACCCCCTTATGCTGGGTATCCTTTCCTGATGATCCCAGATCTTGGAGGGCATTACTTGCCCAACGGT
GCCCTTTCACCCAGCGCCCGAACGTACTTACAGATGAAATGGCCCCTACTGGATTCCCCTAGTACGGCTG
GTTTAAAAGATGCCCGGTCGCCATCCCCTGCCCACTTGTCCAACAAGGTTCCTGTGGTACAGCA
