[The description below was written by a language model from this plasmid's Addgene catalogue record.]
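Description:
pCS2+ MT Tcf3 (Xenopus) is a mammalian expression plasmid built on the pCS2+ backbone (about 4.1 kb without insert) carrying a roughly 2 kb insert encoding Xenopus laevis Tcf3, the HMG-box transcription factor now annotated as tcf7l1.S. It is maintained in E. coli as a high-copy plasmid under ampicillin selection. The record lists a Myc tag fused to the protein, and the "MT" in the name suggests the Myc-tag version of the pCS2+ vector. However, the position of the tag relative to Tcf3 and the number of epitope copies are not stated. The restriction sites used for cloning are also unknown.

No feature table accompanies this entry, so the promoter and other regulatory elements are not explicitly documented. As general background, pCS2+ vectors typically drive expression from a CMV-derived promoter with an SV40 polyadenylation signal. They also carry an SP6 promoter upstream of the insert, which allows in vitro synthesis of capped mRNA for microinjection into frog embryos or for in vitro translation. The SP6 and T7 sequencing primers listed for the 5′ and 3′ ends fit this layout.

Tcf3 is a DNA-binding partner of β-catenin in the Wnt signalling pathway. The associated publication concerns the regulation of β-catenin stability by Tcf3 and CK1ε. The construct is therefore suited to producing epitope-tagged Xenopus Tcf3 that can be detected or immunoprecipitated with anti-Myc antibodies in studies of Wnt/β-catenin signalling.
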