Addgene plasmid #13439: pCS2+ MT Tcf3 (Xenopus)
Depositing lab: Marc Kirschner. Publication: Physiological regulation of [beta]-catenin stability by Tcf3 and CK1epsilon. Lee E, Salic A, Kirschner MW. J Cell Biol. 2001 Sep 3. 154(5):983-93. 10.1083/jcb.200102074 PubMed 11524435.
Backbone
  Vector backbone: pCS2+
  Backbone size w/o insert (bp): 4095
  Vector type: Mammalian Expression
Growth in bacteria
  Bacterial resistance: Ampicillin, 100 μg/mL
  Growth temperature: 37°C
  Growth strain: DH5alpha
  Copy number: High Copy
Gene/Insert
  Gene/Insert name: Tcf3 (alt name: HMG-box transcription factor Tcf-3)
  Species: X. laevis (frog)
  Insert size (bp): 2000
  Entrez Gene: tcf7l1.S (a.k.a. XELAEV_18020249mg, XTCF-3, tcf3d, tcf7l1, tcf7l1-a, tcf7l1-b, xtcf3)
  Tag / fusion protein: Myc Tag
  Cloning method: Restriction Enzyme; 5′ cloning site ? (unknown if destroyed); 3′ cloning site ? (unknown if destroyed)
  Sequencing primers: 5′ SP6; 3′ T7
Terms and licenses: Academic/Nonprofit Terms; Industry Terms: Not Available to Industry
How to cite: pCS2+ MT Tcf3 (Xenopus) was a gift from Marc Kirschner (Addgene plasmid # 13439 ; http://n2t.net/addgene:13439 ; RRID:Addgene_13439)
